Addgene plasmid #132080: pDONR221_SLC28A1
Purpose: Gateway entry clone with codon-optimized ORF sequence for subcloning into custom expression vectors
Depositing lab: RESOLUTE Consortium & Giulio Superti-Furga. Depositing organization: CeMM Research Center for Molecular Medicine. Publication: The RESOLUTE consortium: unlocking SLC transporters for drug discovery. Superti-Furga G, Lackner D, Wiedmer T, Ingles-Prieto A, Barbosa B, Girardi E, Goldmann U, Gurtl B, Klavins K, Klimek C, Lindinger S, Lineiro-Retes E, Muller AC, Onstein S, Redinger G, Reil D, Sedlyarov V, Wolf G, Crawford M, Everley R, ... Steppan CM. Nat Rev Drug Discov. 2020 Jul;19(7):429-430. doi: 10.1038/d41573-020-00056-6. PubMed 32265506.
Backbone
  Vector backbone: pDONR221
  Backbone manufacturer: Thermo Fisher Scientific
  Backbone size w/o insert (bp): 2550
  Vector type: Mammalian Expression
Growth in bacteria
  Bacterial resistance: Kanamycin, 50 μg/mL
  Growth temperature: 37°C
  Growth strain: Stbl3
  Copy number: High Copy
Gene/Insert
  Gene/Insert name: SLC28A1 (alt name: CNT1)
  Species: H. sapiens (human)
  Insert size (bp): 1947
  Entrez Gene: SLC28A1 (a.k.a. CNT1, HCNT1, URCTU)
  Cloning method: Gateway Cloning
  Sequencing primers: 5′ M13-fwd; 3′ M13-rev
Terms and licenses: Academic/Nonprofit Terms; Industry Terms
Depositor comments: For more information on the full Resolute plasmid collection, please see www.addgene.org/depositor-collections/re-solute/. Please provide your feedback on this plasmid to the RESOLUTE consortium by filling out their RESOLUTE repository feedback form: https://forms.office.com/Pages/ResponsePage.aspx?id=0e05yklzmkS7rjFGQL4N7z4feCLQvEJAmVcOCM_u885UN1JJRko0Ukg4TVQwNTZLOUxPQVJWT1NHUCQlQCN0PWcu
How to cite: pDONR221_SLC28A1 was a gift from RESOLUTE Consortium & Giulio Superti-Furga (Addgene plasmid # 132080 ; http://n2t.net/addgene:132080 ; RRID:Addgene_132080)
