[The description below was written by a language model from this plasmid's Addgene catalogue record and pLannotate feature annotations shown in this document.]
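Description:
pDONR221_SLC28A1 is a Gateway entry clone built on the pDONR221 backbone and carrying a codon-optimized open reading frame for human SLC28A1, also known as CNT1. The sequenced plasmid is about 4.5 kb and is maintained in E. coli through a high-copy ColE1/pUC-type origin, with selection by a kanamycin resistance gene (aminoglycoside phosphotransferase). Although the catalogue lists the vector type as mammalian expression, the annotated features show no eukaryotic promoter or polyadenylation signal. The plasmid is therefore a shuttle for the ORF, not an expression construct in its own right.

The 1,947 bp SLC28A1 coding sequence sits between attL1 and attL2 sites, which are the substrates for the LR Clonase reaction. This arrangement allows directional, in-frame transfer of the ORF into any attR-containing destination vector, where the promoter, tags and selection markers of that vector determine how the protein is expressed. Upstream of attL1, rrnB T1 and T2 terminators shield the insert from read-through transcription in bacteria. A T7 promoter lies just beyond attL2, pointing back toward the insert. The short lacI and lacZα fragments are backbone remnants with no evident function here. No epitope tag or reporter is annotated, and the record does not state whether the ORF retains a stop codon.

SLC28A1 encodes a sodium-dependent, pyrimidine-selective nucleoside transporter that carries uridine, cytidine, thymidine and nucleoside-analogue drugs such as AZT and ddC. The clone belongs to a consortium collection of solute carrier ORFs intended for subcloning into custom expression vectors for transporter studies and drug discovery.
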