Features (pLannotate 1.2.2; 10 found; start..end, strand, type, name):
    121..213     +  CDS            lacI (fragment): lac repressor; lacI; The lac repressor binds to the lac operator to inhibit transcription in E. coli. This inhibition can be relieved by adding lactose or isopropyl-β-D-thiogalactopyranoside (IPTG).
    268..295     -  terminator     rrnB T2 terminator: transcription terminator T2 from the E. coli rrnB gene
    427..470     +  terminator     rrnB T1 terminator: Escherichia coli rrnB; transcription terminator T1 from the E. coli rrnB gene
    517..553     -  CDS            lacZα (fragment): LacZα fragment of β-galactosidase; lacZ fragment
    569..668     +  protein_bind   attL1: mutant version of attL; recombination site for the Gateway® LR reaction LR Clonase™
    674..2620    +  CDS            SLC28A1: S28A1_HUMAN - Also known as CNT1. Experimental evidence at protein level: Swiss-Prot protein existence level 1. Sodium-dependent and pyrimidine-selective transporter (PubMed:21998139). Exhibits the transport characteristics of the nucleoside transport system cit or N2 subtype (N2/cit) (selective for pyrimidine nucleosides and adenosine). Transports uridine, cytidine, thymidine, and nucleoside-derived drugs (PubMed:21998139). Transports the antiviral pyrimidine nucleoside analogs 3'-azido-3'-deoxythymidine (AZT) and 2',3'-dideoxycytidine (ddC). It may be involved in the intestinal absorption an
   2622..2721    -  protein_bind   attL2: mutant version of attL; recombination site for the Gateway® LR reaction LR Clonase™
   2739..2757    -  promoter       T7 promoter: promoter for bacteriophage T7 RNA polymerase
   2891..3700    +  CDS            KanR: aminoglycoside phosphotransferase; aph(3')-Ia; confers resistance to kanamycin in bacteria or G418 (Geneticin®) in eukaryotes
   3847..4435    +  rep_origin     ori: high-copy-number ColE1/pMB1/pBR322/pUC origin of replication
>Addgene plasmid #132080 | pDONR221_SLC28A1 | addgene full sequence | sequence record 263854 | Addgene NGS Result
CTTTCCTGCGTTATCCCCTGATTCTGTGGATAACCGTATTACCGCCTTTGAGTGAGCTGATACCGCTCGC
CGCAGCCGAACGACCGAGCGCAGCGAGTCAGTGAGCGAGGAAGCGGAAGAGCGCCCAATACGCAAACCGC
CTCTCCCCGCGCGTTGGCCGATTCATTAATGCAGCTGGCACGACAGGTTTCCCGACTGGAAAGCGGGCAG
TGAGCGCAACGCAATTAATACGCGTACCGCTAGCCAGGAAGAGTTTGTAGAAACGCAAAAAGGCCATCCG
TCAGGATGGCCTTCTGCTTAGTTTGATGCCTGGCAGTTTATGGCGGGCGTCCTGCCCGCCACCCTCCGGG
CCGTTGCTTCACAACGTTCAAATCCGCTCCCGGCGGATTTGTCCTACTCAGGAGAGCGTTCACCGACAAA
CAACAGATAAAACGAAAGGCCCAGTCTTCCGACTGAGCCTTTCGTTTTATTTGATGCCTGGCAGTTCCCT
ACTCTCGCGTTAACGCTAGCATGGATGTTTTCCCAGTCACGACGTTGTAAAACGACGGCCAGTCTTAAGC
TCGGGCCCCAAATAATGATTTTATTTTGACTGATAGTGACCTGTTCGTTGCAACACATTGATGAGCAATG
CTTTTTTATAATGCCAACTTTGTACAAAAAAGCAGGCTCCACCATGGAGAACGACCCTAGCCGGAGAAGG
GAGTCCATCTCTCTGACCCCAGTGGCCAAGGGCCTGGAGAATATGGGCGCCGACTTCCTGGAGTCCCTGG
AGGAGGGACAGCTGCCAAGAAGCGATCTGTCCCCCGCCGAGATCAGGAGCTCCTGGTCTGAGGCAGCACC
AAAGCCTTTTAGCAGATGGAGGAATCTGCAGCCTGCCCTGAGGGCACGGTCCTTCTGCCGCGAGCACATG
CAGCTGTTTCGGTGGATCGGAACCGGACTGCTGTGCACAGGACTGTCTGCCTTCCTGCTGGTGGCCTGTC
TGCTGGACTTCCAGAGAGCCCTGGCCCTGTTTGTGCTGACCTGCGTGGTGCTGACCTTCCTGGGCCACAG
ACTGCTGAAGAGGCTGCTGGGACCAAAGCTGCGCCGGTTTCTGAAGCCACAGGGCCACCCCAGACTGCTG
CTGTGGTTCAAGAGGGGACTGGCCCTGGCAGCCTTTCTGGGACTGGTGCTGTGGCTGTCCCTGGATACCT
CTCAGAGACCTGAGCAGCTGGTGTCTTTTGCCGGCATCTGCGTGTTCGTGGCCCTGCTGTTTGCCTGCAG
CAAGCACCACTGTGCCGTGTCTTGGAGGGCCGTGAGCTGGGGACTGGGACTGCAGTTCGTGCTGGGACTG
CTGGTCATCAGAACCGAGCCAGGCTTCATCGCCTTTGAGTGGCTGGGCGAGCAGATCAGGATCTTTCTGA
GCTACACAAAGGCCGGCTCTAGCTTCGTGTTTGGCGAGGCCCTGGTGAAGGACGTGTTCGCCTTTCAGGT
GCTGCCCATCATCGTGTTCTTTAGCTGCGTGATCTCCGTGCTGTATCACGTGGGCCTGATGCAGTGGGTC
ATCCTGAAGATCGCCTGGCTGATGCAGGTGACCATGGGCACCACAGCCACCGAGACACTGTCCGTGGCCG
GCAACATCTTCGTGTCTCAGACCGAGGCACCACTGCTGATCAGGCCTTACCTGGCCGACATGACACTGTC
CGAGGTGCACGTGGTCATGACCGGAGGATACGCAACAATCGCAGGAAGCCTGCTGGGAGCCTATATCTCC
TTCGGCATCGATGCCACATCCCTGATCGCAGCATCTGTGATGGCAGCACCATGCGCCCTGGCCCTGAGCA
AGCTGGTGTACCCTGAGGTGGAGGAGTCCAAGTTTAGAAGGGAGGAGGGCGTGAAGCTGACCTATGGCGA
CGCCCAGAATCTGATCGAGGCAGCAAGCACAGGAGCAGCAATCTCCGTGAAGGTGGTGGCAAACATCGCC
GCCAATCTGATCGCCTTCCTGGCCGTGCTGGACTTCATCAACGCCGCCCTGAGCTGGCTGGGCGACATGG
TGGATATCCAGGGCCTGTCTTTCCAGCTGATCTGCAGCTATATCCTGCGCCCAGTGGCCTTTCTGATGGG
AGTGGCATGGGAGGACTGTCCAGTGGTGGCAGAGCTGCTGGGCATCAAGCTGTTCCTGAATGAGTTTGTG
GCCTACCAGGACCTGAGCAAGTATAAGCAGCGCCGGCTGGCAGGAGCAGAGGAGTGGGTGGGCGATCGCA
AGCAGTGGATCTCCGTGCGGGCCGAGGTGCTGACCACATTCGCCCTGTGCGGCTTCGCCAACTTTTCCTC
TATCGGCATCATGCTGGGAGGACTGACCAGCATGGTGCCTCAGCGCAAGTCTGACTTCAGCCAGATCGTG
CTGCGGGCCCTGTTTACAGGCGCCTGCGTGTCTCTGGTGAACGCCTGTATGGCAGGAATCCTGTACATGC
CAAGGGGAGCCGAGGTGGATTGCATGTCCCTGCTGAATACCACACTGAGCTCCTCTAGCTTCGAGATCTA
TCAGTGCTGTCGCGAGGCCTTCCAGTCCGTGAACCCTGAGTTTTCTCCAGAGGCCCTGGATAACTGCTGT
CGGTTTTACAATCACACCATCTGTGCCCAGGACCCAGCTTTCTTGTACAAAGTTGGCATTATAAGAAAGC
ATTGCTTATCAATTTGTTGCAACGAACAGGTCACTATCAGTCAAAATAAAATCATTATTTGCCATCCAGC
TGATATCCCCTATAGTGAGTCGTATTACATGGTCATAGCTGTTTCCTGGCAGCTCTGGCCCGTGTCTCAA
AATCTCTGATGTTACATTGCACAAGATAAAAATATATCATCATGAACAATAAAACTGTCTGCTTACATAA
ACAGTAATACAAGGGGTGTTATGAGCCATATTCAACGGGAAACGTCGAGGCCGCGATTAAATTCCAACAT
GGATGCTGATTTATATGGGTATAAATGGGCTCGCGATAATGTCGGGCAATCAGGTGCGACAATCTATCGC
TTGTATGGGAAGCCCGATGCGCCAGAGTTGTTTCTGAAACATGGCAAAGGTAGCGTTGCCAATGATGTTA
CAGATGAGATGGTCAGACTAAACTGGCTGACGGAATTTATGCCTCTTCCGACCATCAAGCATTTTATCCG
TACTCCTGATGATGCATGGTTACTCACCACTGCGATCCCCGGAAAAACAGCATTCCAGGTATTAGAAGAA
TATCCTGATTCAGGTGAAAATATTGTTGATGCGCTGGCAGTGTTCCTGCGCCGGTTGCATTCGATTCCTG
TTTGTAATTGTCCTTTTAACAGCGATCGCGTATTTCGTCTCGCTCAGGCGCAATCACGAATGAATAACGG
TTTGGTTGATGCGAGTGATTTTGATGACGAGCGTAATGGCTGGCCTGTTGAACAAGTCTGGAAAGAAATG
CATAAACTTTTGCCATTCTCACCGGATTCAGTCGTCACTCATGGTGATTTCTCACTTGATAACCTTATTT
TTGACGAGGGGAAATTAATAGGTTGTATTGATGTTGGACGAGTCGGAATCGCAGACCGATACCAGGATCT
TGCCATCCTATGGAACTGCCTCGGTGAGTTTTCTCCTTCATTACAGAAACGGCTTTTTCAAAAATATGGT
ATTGATAATCCTGATATGAATAAATTGCAGTTTCATTTGATGCTCGATGAGTTTTTCTAATCAGAATTGG
TTAATTGGTTGTAACACTGGCAGAGCATTACGCTGACTTGACGGGACGGCGCAAGCTCATGACCAAAATC
CCTTAACGTGAGTTACGCGTCGTTCCACTGAGCGTCAGACCCCGTAGAAAAGATCAAAGGATCTTCTTGA
GATCCTTTTTTTCTGCGCGTAATCTGCTGCTTGCAAACAAAAAAACCACCGCTACCAGCGGTGGTTTGTT
TGCCGGATCAAGAGCTACCAACTCTTTTTCCGAAGGTAACTGGCTTCAGCAGAGCGCAGATACCAAATAC
TGTTCTTCTAGTGTAGCCGTAGTTAGGCCACCACTTCAAGAACTCTGTAGCACCGCCTACATACCTCGCT
CTGCTAATCCTGTTACCAGTGGCTGCTGCCAGTGGCGATAAGTCGTGTCTTACCGGGTTGGACTCAAGAC
GATAGTTACCGGATAAGGCGCAGCGGTCGGGCTGAACGGGGGGTTCGTGCACACAGCCCAGCTTGGAGCG
AACGACCTACACCGAACTGAGATACCTACAGCGTGAGCTATGAGAAAGCGCCACGCTTCCCGAAGGGAGA
AAGGCGGACAGGTATCCGGTAAGCGGCAGGGTCGGAACAGGAGAGCGCACGAGGGAGCTTCCAGGGGGAA
ACGCCTGGTATCTTTATAGTCCTGTCGGGTTTCGCCACCTCTGACTTGAGCGTCGATTTTTGTGATGCTC
GTCAGGGGGGCGGAGCCTATGGAAAAACGCCAGCAACGCGGCCTTTTTACGGTTCCTGGCCTTTTGCTGG
CCTTTTGCTCACATGTT
