>Addgene plasmid #132080 | pDONR221_SLC28A1 | depositor partial sequence | sequence record 253560 | Codon-optimized ORF of SLC28A1
ATGGAGAACGACCCTAGCCGGAGAAGGGAGTCCATCTCTCTGACCCCAGTGGCCAAGGGCCTGGAGAATA
TGGGCGCCGACTTCCTGGAGTCCCTGGAGGAGGGACAGCTGCCAAGAAGCGATCTGTCCCCCGCCGAGAT
CAGGAGCTCCTGGTCTGAGGCAGCACCAAAGCCTTTTAGCAGATGGAGGAATCTGCAGCCTGCCCTGAGG
GCACGGTCCTTCTGCCGCGAGCACATGCAGCTGTTTCGGTGGATCGGAACCGGACTGCTGTGCACAGGAC
TGTCTGCCTTCCTGCTGGTGGCCTGTCTGCTGGACTTCCAGAGAGCCCTGGCCCTGTTTGTGCTGACCTG
CGTGGTGCTGACCTTCCTGGGCCACAGACTGCTGAAGAGGCTGCTGGGACCAAAGCTGCGCCGGTTTCTG
AAGCCACAGGGCCACCCCAGACTGCTGCTGTGGTTCAAGAGGGGACTGGCCCTGGCAGCCTTTCTGGGAC
TGGTGCTGTGGCTGTCCCTGGATACCTCTCAGAGACCTGAGCAGCTGGTGTCTTTTGCCGGCATCTGCGT
GTTCGTGGCCCTGCTGTTTGCCTGCAGCAAGCACCACTGTGCCGTGTCTTGGAGGGCCGTGAGCTGGGGA
CTGGGACTGCAGTTCGTGCTGGGACTGCTGGTCATCAGAACCGAGCCAGGCTTCATCGCCTTTGAGTGGC
TGGGCGAGCAGATCAGGATCTTTCTGAGCTACACAAAGGCCGGCTCTAGCTTCGTGTTTGGCGAGGCCCT
GGTGAAGGACGTGTTCGCCTTTCAGGTGCTGCCCATCATCGTGTTCTTTAGCTGCGTGATCTCCGTGCTG
TATCACGTGGGCCTGATGCAGTGGGTCATCCTGAAGATCGCCTGGCTGATGCAGGTGACCATGGGCACCA
CAGCCACCGAGACACTGTCCGTGGCCGGCAACATCTTCGTGTCTCAGACCGAGGCACCACTGCTGATCAG
GCCTTACCTGGCCGACATGACACTGTCCGAGGTGCACGTGGTCATGACCGGAGGATACGCAACAATCGCA
GGAAGCCTGCTGGGAGCCTATATCTCCTTCGGCATCGATGCCACATCCCTGATCGCAGCATCTGTGATGG
CAGCACCATGCGCCCTGGCCCTGAGCAAGCTGGTGTACCCTGAGGTGGAGGAGTCCAAGTTTAGAAGGGA
GGAGGGCGTGAAGCTGACCTATGGCGACGCCCAGAATCTGATCGAGGCAGCAAGCACAGGAGCAGCAATC
TCCGTGAAGGTGGTGGCAAACATCGCCGCCAATCTGATCGCCTTCCTGGCCGTGCTGGACTTCATCAACG
CCGCCCTGAGCTGGCTGGGCGACATGGTGGATATCCAGGGCCTGTCTTTCCAGCTGATCTGCAGCTATAT
CCTGCGCCCAGTGGCCTTTCTGATGGGAGTGGCATGGGAGGACTGTCCAGTGGTGGCAGAGCTGCTGGGC
ATCAAGCTGTTCCTGAATGAGTTTGTGGCCTACCAGGACCTGAGCAAGTATAAGCAGCGCCGGCTGGCAG
GAGCAGAGGAGTGGGTGGGCGATCGCAAGCAGTGGATCTCCGTGCGGGCCGAGGTGCTGACCACATTCGC
CCTGTGCGGCTTCGCCAACTTTTCCTCTATCGGCATCATGCTGGGAGGACTGACCAGCATGGTGCCTCAG
CGCAAGTCTGACTTCAGCCAGATCGTGCTGCGGGCCCTGTTTACAGGCGCCTGCGTGTCTCTGGTGAACG
CCTGTATGGCAGGAATCCTGTACATGCCAAGGGGAGCCGAGGTGGATTGCATGTCCCTGCTGAATACCAC
ACTGAGCTCCTCTAGCTTCGAGATCTATCAGTGCTGTCGCGAGGCCTTCCAGTCCGTGAACCCTGAGTTT
TCTCCAGAGGCCCTGGATAACTGCTGTCGGTTTTACAATCACACCATCTGTGCCCAG
